Addgene plasmid #67450: pDEST40-ARFRP1-V5-His6
Purpose: Mammalian expression of hArfrp with C-term V5 and His6 tag
Depositing lab: Richard Kahn. Depositing organization: Emory University. Publication: Tool box: Plasmids for the expression or knockdown of human ARF Family GTPases (ARF/ARL/SAR) and their co-expression in bacteria with N-myristoyltransferases. Kerr SC, Kahn RA. Cell Logist. 2015 Sep 21;5(3):e1090523. doi: 10.1080/21592799.2015.1090523. eCollection 2015 Jul-Sep. PubMed 27057421.
Backbone
  Vector backbone: pcDNA-DEST40
  Backbone manufacturer: Life Technologies
  Vector type: Mammalian Expression
  Selectable markers: Neomycin (select with G418)
Growth in bacteria
  Bacterial resistance: Ampicillin, 100 μg/mL
  Growth temperature: 37°C
  Growth strain: DH5alpha
  Copy number: High Copy
Gene/Insert
  Gene/Insert name: ARFRP1 (alt name: pRK19n-D40)
  Species: H. sapiens (human)
  Entrez Gene: ARFRP1 (a.k.a. ARL18, ARP, Arp1)
  Promoter: CMV
  Tag / fusion protein: V5 (C terminal on backbone); His (C terminal on backbone)
  Cloning method: Gateway Cloning
  Sequencing primers: 5′ CMV-F; 3′ BGH-rev
Terms and licenses: Academic/Nonprofit Terms; Industry Terms: Not Available to Industry
How to cite: pDEST40-ARFRP1-V5-His6 was a gift from Richard Kahn (Addgene plasmid # 67450 ; http://n2t.net/addgene:67450 ; RRID:Addgene_67450)
