[The description below was written by a language model from this plasmid's Addgene catalogue record.]
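Description:
pDEST40-ARFRP1-V5-His6 is a mammalian expression plasmid built on the commercial Gateway destination vector pcDNA-DEST40. It carries the human ARFRP1 open reading frame (ARF-related protein 1, also known as ARL18 or ARP), a member of the ARF family of small regulatory GTPases. The insert was introduced by Gateway recombination, so the coding sequence is expected to be flanked by the att site remnants left by that reaction. The plasmid is maintained at high copy number in standard E. coli cloning strains under ampicillin selection. A neomycin resistance marker allows G418 selection of transfected mammalian cells, for example to establish stable lines.

Expression is driven by the CMV promoter, a strong constitutive promoter active in most commonly used mammalian cell lines. The use of a BGH reverse sequencing primer indicates that the backbone's bovine growth hormone polyadenylation region lies downstream of the insert. The backbone supplies two C-terminal tags in frame with ARFRP1. The V5 epitope allows detection by immunoblotting, immunofluorescence or immunoprecipitation with anti-V5 antibodies. The His6 tag allows detection with anti-His antibodies or enrichment on immobilized metal affinity resin. Placing the tags at the C terminus leaves the N terminus of the GTPase unmodified, a region often functionally important in ARF family proteins.

The plasmid belongs to a published toolbox of constructs for expressing or knocking down human ARF, ARL and SAR GTPases. It is intended for transient or stable expression of tagged ARFRP1 in mammalian cells, supporting studies of its localization, interactions and function. No feature table was provided, so element positions and the total plasmid size are not stated in the record.
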