>Addgene plasmid #67450 | pDEST40-ARFRP1-V5-His6 | addgene partial sequence | sequence record 119576 | T7 5'-TAATACGACTCACTATAGGG-3'
AAAAAGCAGGCTTAGAAGGAGATAGAACCATGTACACGCTGCTGTCGGGCTTGTACAAGTACATGTTTCA
GAAGGACGAGTACTGCATCCTGATCCTGGGCCTGGACAATGCTGGGAAGACGACCTTCCTGGAGCAGTCG
AAAACCCGATTTAACAAGAACTACAAGGGGATGAGTCTATCCAAAATCACCACCACCGTGGGCCTAAACA
TCGGCACTGTGGATGTGGGAAAGGCTCGGCTCATGTTCTGGGACTTAGGAGGGCAGGAAGAGCTGCAGTC
TTTGTGGGACAAGTATTATGCGGAGTGTCACGGCGTCATCTACGTCATTGACTCCACCGACGAGGAGAGG
CTGGCTGAGTCCAAGCAGGCGTTTGAGAAGGTGGTGACCAGCGAGGCGCTGTGCGGTGTCCCCGTCTTGG
TGCTGGCCAACAAGCAGGATGTGGAGACGTGCCTCTCAATCCCTGACATCAAGACGGCCTTCAGCGACTG
CACCAGCAAGATCGGCAGGCGCGATTGCCTGACCCAGGCCTGCTCGGCCCTCACAGGCAAAGGGGTGCGC
GAGGGCATCGAGTGGATGGTGAAGTGTGTCGTGCGGAATGTGCACCGGCCGCCGCGGCAGAGGGACATCA
CGGACCCAGCTTTCTTGTACAAAGTGGTTGATCTAGAGGGCCCGCGGTTCGAAGGTAAGCCTATCCCTAA
CCCTCTCCTCGGTCTCGATTCTACGCGTACCGGTCATCATCACCATCACCATTGAGTTTAAACCCGCTGA
TCAGCCTCGACTGTGCCTTCTAGTTGCCAGCCATCTGTTGTTTGCCCCTCCCCCGTGCCTTCCTTGACCC
TGGAAGGTGCCACTCCCACTGTCCTTTCCTAATAAAATGAGGAAATTGCATCGCATTGTCTGAGTAGGTG
TCATTCTATTCTGGGGGGTGGGGTGGGGCAGGACAGCAAGGGGGAGGATTGGGAAGACAATAGCAGGCAT
GCTGGGGATGCGGTGGGCTCTATGGCTTCTGAGGCGGAAA
